Addgene plasmid #108196: pET15b+C3(R112C/T180C)X
Purpose: Expresses P450cam-PCNA3(R112C/T180C)-PdX fusion protein in E. coli
Depositing lab: Teruyuki Nagamune. Depositing organization: The University of Tokyo. Publication: Artificial Self-Sufficient Cytochrome P450 Containing Multiple Auxiliary Proteins Demonstrates Improved Monooxygenase Activity. Haga T, Hirakawa H, Nagamune T. Biotechnol J. 2018 Dec;13(12):e1800088. doi: 10.1002/biot.201800088. Epub 2018 Aug 14. PubMed 30039932.
Backbone
  Vector backbone: pET-28b(+)
  Backbone manufacturer: Merck Millipore
  Backbone size w/o insert (bp): 5638
  Total vector size (bp): 8169
  Vector type: Bacterial Expression
Growth in bacteria
  Bacterial resistance: Ampicillin, 100 μg/mL
  Growth temperature: 37°C
  Growth strain: DH5alpha
  Growth instructions: Supplement with 1% glucose is recommended to suppress leaky expression.
  Copy number: Low Copy
Gene/Insert
  Gene/Insert name: P450cam-PCNA3(R112C/T180C)-PdX fusion protein
  Species: Synthetic; Pseudomonas putida, Sulfolobus solfataricus P2
  Insert size (bp): 2531
  Mutation: R112C/T180C(PCNA3); C73S/C85S (PdX)
  Promoter: T7 promoter
  Tag / fusion protein: His6 tag (N terminal on backbone)
  Cloning method: Restriction Enzyme; 5′ cloning site NcoI (not destroyed); 3′ cloning site BamHI (not destroyed)
  Sequencing primers: 5′ T7; 3′ T7 Terminal
Resource information
  A portion of this plasmid was derived from a plasmid made by: Masahiro Goto, Kyushu University; Stephen Sligar, University of Illinois at Urbana-Champaign (pUS200, Addgene plasmid # 17788)
Terms and licenses: Academic/Nonprofit Terms; Industry Terms: Not Available to Industry
How to cite: pET15b+C3(R112C/T180C)X was a gift from Teruyuki Nagamune (Addgene plasmid # 108196 ; http://n2t.net/addgene:108196 ; RRID:Addgene_108196)
