[The description below was written by a language model from this plasmid's Addgene catalogue record and pLannotate feature annotations shown in this document.]
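Description:
pET15b+C3(R112C/T180C)X is a bacterial expression plasmid for producing a three-part fusion protein in E. coli under T7 control. The catalogue lists the backbone as pET-28b(+), but the plasmid name, the ampicillin selection and the annotated features (AmpR with its bla promoter, residual tetracycline-resistance fragments, no kanamycin marker) are more consistent with a pET-15b-type vector, so the backbone field should be treated with caution. Replication relies on a pBR322-type origin accompanied by bom and rop, in line with the recorded low copy number. The plasmid also carries lacI.

The expression cassette consists of a T7 promoter with an adjacent lac operator, the T7 gene 10 ribosome binding site, an N-terminal His6 tag followed by a thrombin cleavage site, the fusion open reading frame, and a T7 terminator. Transcription therefore requires a host supplying T7 RNA polymerase and is relieved from lac repression by IPTG. The open reading frame joins Pseudomonas putida cytochrome P450cam (camC), PCNA3 from Sulfolobus solfataricus carrying R112C and T180C substitutions, and putidaredoxin (PdX, camB) carrying C73S and C85S. Short spacer segments separate the domains; the small "FAPα2", "capTEV" and "SET1" hits in the feature table are probably incidental matches to linker, tag or vector sequence.

PCNA3 is one subunit of the heterotrimeric archaeal sliding clamp, and putidaredoxin is the iron-sulfur protein that delivers electrons to P450cam. The associated work concerns artificial self-sufficient P450 assemblies with multiple auxiliary proteins, which suggests that PCNA serves as a scaffold bringing the enzyme and its redox partners together. The record does not state the purpose of the introduced cysteines.
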