Features (pLannotate 1.2.2; 24 found; start..end, strand, type, name):
      1..19      +  promoter       T7 promoter: promoter for bacteriophage T7 RNA polymerase
     20..44      +  protein_bind   lac operator: The lac repressor binds to the lac operator to inhibit transcription in E. coli. This inhibition can be relieved by adding lactose or isopropyl-β-D-thiogalactopyranoside (IPTG). lac repressor encoded by lacI
     59..81      +  RBS            RBS: efficient ribosome binding site from bacteriophage T7 gene 10 (Olins and Rangwala, 1989)
    100..116     +  CDS            capTEV™ (fragment): composite tag for in vivo biotinylation, TEV protease cleavage, and 6xHis tagging
    127..144     +  CDS            thrombin site: thrombin recognition and cleavage site
    148..1392    +  CDS            camC: CPXA_PSEPU - Also known as cyp101. Experimental evidence at protein level: Swiss-Prot protein existence level 1. Involved in a camphor oxidation system. From Pseudomonas putida (Arthrobacter siderocapsulatus).
   1393..1415    +  CDS            FAPα2 (fragment): fluorogen-activating protein composed of a dimer of the L5-MG single-chain antibody fragment (Szent-Gyorgyi et al., 2008) binds malachite green derivatives to produce red fluorescence
   1471..2202    +  CDS            pcn3: PCNA3_SACS2 - Also known as pcnA-1. Experimental evidence at protein level: Swiss-Prot protein existence level 1. One of the sliding clamp subunits that acts as a moving platform for DNA processing. Responsible for tethering the catalytic subunit of DNA polymerase to DNA during high-speed replication. DNA polymerase I, DNA ligase and the flap endonuclease may be constitutively associated with the PCNA heterotrimer forming a scanning complex able to couple DNA synthesis and Okazaki fragment maturation. Heterotrimer stimulates the Holliday junction resolvase Hjc. From Saccharolobus solfataricus
   2293..2613    +  CDS            camB: PUTX_PSEPU - Experimental evidence at protein level: Swiss-Prot protein existence level 1. The oxidation of camphor by cytochrome P450-CAM requires the participation of a flavoprotein, putidaredoxin reductase, and an iron- sulfur protein, putidaredoxin, to mediate the transfer of electrons from NADH to P450 for oxygen activation. From Pseudomonas putida (Arthrobacter siderocapsulatus).
   2624..2673    +  CDS            SET1 (fragment): solubility-enhancement tag derived from T7 phage gene 10B
   2681..2728    +  terminator     T7 terminator: transcription terminator for bacteriophage T7 RNA polymerase
   2751..2855    -  CDS            TcR (fragment): tetracycline efflux protein; tet; confers resistance to tetracycline
   2903..2931    -  promoter       tet promoter: E. coli promoter for tetracycline efflux protein gene
   3044..3148    +  promoter       AmpR promoter: bla
   3149..4009    +  CDS            AmpR: β-lactamase; bla; confers resistance to ampicillin, carbenicillin, and related antibiotics
   4180..4768    +  rep_origin     ori: high-copy-number ColE1/pMB1/pBR322/pUC origin of replication
   4954..5093    -  misc_feature   bom: basis of mobility region from pBR322
   5195..5386    -  CDS            rop: Rop protein, which maintains plasmids at low copy number; rop
   5403..5783    +  CDS            YPB1_ECOLX: Protein predicted: Swiss-Prot protein existence level 4. From Escherichia coli.
   6025..6649    -  CDS            TcR (fragment): tetracycline efflux protein; tet; confers resistance to tetracycline
   6664..6685    -  protein_bind   CAP binding site: CAP binding activates transcription in the presence of cAMP. E. coli catabolite activator protein
   6698..7780    -  CDS            lacI: lac repressor; lacI; The lac repressor binds to the lac operator to inhibit transcription in E. coli. This inhibition can be relieved by adding lactose or isopropyl-β-D-thiogalactopyranoside (IPTG).
   7781..7858    -  promoter       lacI promoter: lacI
   7866..8145    -  CDS            TcR (fragment): tetracycline efflux protein; tet; confers resistance to tetracycline
>Addgene plasmid #108196 | pET15b+C3(R112C/T180C)X | addgene full sequence | sequence record 208518 | Addgene NGS Result
TAATACGACTCACTATAGGGGAATTGTGAGCGGATAACAATTCCCCTCTAGAAATAATTTTGTTTAACTT
TAAGAAGGAGATATACCATGGGCAGCAGCCATCATCATCATCATCACAGCAGCGGCCTGGTGCCGCGCGG
CAGCCATATGACGACTGAAACCATACAAAGCAACGCCAATCTTGCCCCTCTGCCACCCCATGTGCCAGAG
CACCTGGTATTCGACTTCGACATGTACAATCCGTCGAATCTGTCTGCCGGCGTGCAGGAGGCCTGGGCAG
TTCTGCAAGAATCAAACGTACCGGATCTGGTGTGGACTCGCTGCAACGGCGGACACTGGATCGCCACTCG
CGGCCAACTGATCCGTGAGGCCTATGAAGATTACCGCCACTTTTCCAGCGAGTGCCCGTTCATCCCTCGT
GAAGCCGGCGAAGCCTACGACTTCATTCCCACCTCGATGGACCCGCCCGAGCAGCGCCAGTTTCGTGCGC
TGGCCAACCAAGTGGTTGGCATGCCGGTGGTGGATAAGCTGGAGAACCGTATCCAGGAGCTGGCCTGCTC
GCTGATCGAGAGCCTGCGCCCGCAAGGACAGTGCAACTTCACCGAGGACTACGCCGAACCCTTCCCGATA
CGCATCTTCATGCTGCTCGCAGGTCTACCGGAAGAAGATATCCCGCACTTGAAATACCTAACGGATCAGA
TGACCCGTCCGGATGGCAGCATGACCTTCGCAGAGGCCAAGGAGGCGCTCTACGACTATCTGATACCGAT
CATCGAGCAACGCAGGCAGAAGCCGGGAACCGACGCTATCAGCATCGTTGCCAACGGCCAGGTCAATGGG
CGACCGATCACCAGTGACGAAGCCAAGAGGATGTGTGGCCTGTTACTGGTCGGCGGCCTGGATACGGTGG
TCAATTTCCTCAGCTTCAGCATGGAGTTCCTGGCCAAAAGCCCGGAGCATCGCCAGGAGCTGATCGAGCG
TCCCGAGCGTATTCCAGCCGCTTGCGAGGAACTACTCCGGCGCTTCTCGCTGGTTGCCGATGGCCGCATC
CTCACCTCCGATTACGAGTTTCATGGCGTGCAACTGAAGAAAGGTGACCAGATCCTGCTACCGCAGATGC
TGTCTGGCCTGGATGAGCGCGAAAACGCCTGCCCGATGCACGTCGACTTCAGTCGCCAAAAGGTTTCACA
CACCACCTTTGGCCACGGCAGCCATCTGTGCCTTGGCCAGCACCTGGCCCGCCGGGAAATCATCGTCACC
CTCAAGGAATGGCTGACCAGGATTCCTGACTTCTCCATTGCCCCGGGTGCCCAGATTCAGCACAAGAGCG
GCATCGTCAGCGGCGTGCAGGCACTCCCTCTGGTCTGGGACCCGGCGACTACCAAAGCGGTAGGTGGAGG
CGGCTCTGGTGGCGGAGGTAGCCATATGATCTACCTGAAATCTTTCGAACGTAACATCCGCCTGATCAAT
ATGAAAGTGGTTTACGATGATGTTCGTGTGCTGAAAGATATTATCCAGGCGCTGGCCCGCCTGGTTGATG
AAGCCGTGCTGAAATTCAAACAGGATAGCGTTGAACTGGTGGCACTGGATCGTGCGCATATTAGCCTGAT
CTCTGTTAACCTGCCGCGCGAAATGTTCAAAGAATACGATGTGAACGATGAATTTAAATTCGGTTTCAAC
ACCCAGTACCTGATGAAAATCCTGAAAGTTGCAAAACGTAAAGAAGCCATTGAAATCGCAAGTGAAAGCC
CGGATAGTGTGATTATCAACATTATCGGCAGCACCAATCGTGAATTTAACGTTTGCAATCTGGAAGTGTC
TGAACAGGAAATTCCGGAAATCAACCTGCAGTTCGATATTAGTGCGACGATCAGCTCTGATGGTTTTAAA
AGTGCCATCAGCGAAGTTTCTACCGTGACGGATAATGTGGTTGTGGAAGGTCACGAAGATCGCATTCTGA
TCAAAGCAGAAGGCGAAAGCGAAGTTGAAGTGGAATTTTCTAAAGATTGCGGCGGTCTGCAGGATCTGGA
ATTTAGTAAAGAAAGCAAAAATTCTTACAGTGCGGAATACCTGGATGATGTTCTGTCTCTGACGAAACTG
AGTGATTACGTGAAAATCAGCTTCGGCAACCAGAAACCGCTGCAGCTGTTTTTCAATATGGAAGGCGGTG
GCAAAGTTACGTACCTGCTGGCGCCGAAAGTGGGCGGTGGCGGCAGCCCTCCACCTCCACCGCCTCCTCC
ACCGCCACCACCGCCGCCTCCACCTCCACCGCCGCCCGGAGGTGGTGGCTCTATGTCTAAAGTAGTGTAT
GTGTCACATGATGGAACGCGTCGCGAACTGGATGTGGCGGATGGCGTCAGCCTGATGCAGGCTGCAGTCT
CCAATGGTATCTACGATATTGTCGGTGATTGTGGCGGCAGCGCCAGCTGTGCCACCTGCCATGTCTATGT
GAACGAAGCGTTCACGGACAAGGTGCCCGCCGCCAACGAGCGGGAAATCGGCATGCTGGAGAGCGTCACG
GCCGAACTGAAGCCGAACAGCAGGCTCAGCTGCCAGATCATCATGACGCCCGAGCTGGATGGCATCGTGG
TCGATGTTCCCGATAGGCAATGGTAAGGATCCGGCTGCTAACAAAGCCCGAAAGGAAGCTGAGTTGGCTG
CTGCCACCGCTGAGCAATAACTAGCATAACCCCTTGGGGCCTCTAAACGGGTCTTGAGGGGTTTTTTGCT
GAAAGGAGGAACTATATCCGGATATCCCGCAAGAGGCCCGGCAGTACCGGCATAACCAAGCCTATGCCTA
CAGCATCCAGGGTGACGGTGCCGAGGATGACGATGAGCGCATTGTTAGATTTCATACACGGTGCCTGACT
GCGTTAGCAATTTAACTGTGATAAACTACCGCATTAAAGCTTATCGATGATAAGCTGTCAAACATGAGAA
TTCTTGAAGACGAAAGGGCCTCGTGATACGCCTATTTTTATAGGTTAATGTCATGATAATAATGGTTTCT
TAGACGTCAGGTGGCACTTTTCGGGGAAATGTGCGCGGAACCCCTATTTGTTTATTTTTCTAAATACATT
CAAATATGTATCCGCTCATGAGACAATAACCCTGATAAATGCTTCAATAATATTGAAAAAGGAAGAGTAT
GAGTATTCAACATTTCCGTGTCGCCCTTATTCCCTTTTTTGCGGCATTTTGCCTTCCTGTTTTTGCTCAC
CCAGAAACGCTGGTGAAAGTAAAAGATGCTGAAGATCAGTTGGGTGCACGAGTGGGTTACATCGAACTGG
ATCTCAACAGCGGTAAGATCCTTGAGAGTTTTCGCCCCGAAGAACGTTTTCCAATGATGAGCACTTTTAA
AGTTCTGCTATGTGGCGCGGTATTATCCCGTGTTGACGCCGGGCAAGAGCAACTCGGTCGCCGCATACAC
TATTCTCAGAATGACTTGGTTGAGTACTCACCAGTCACAGAAAAGCATCTTACGGATGGCATGACAGTAA
GAGAATTATGCAGTGCTGCCATAACCATGAGTGATAACACTGCGGCCAACTTACTTCTGACAACGATCGG
AGGACCGAAGGAGCTAACCGCTTTTTTGCACAACATGGGGGATCATGTAACTCGCCTTGATCGTTGGGAA
CCGGAGCTGAATGAAGCCATACCAAACGACGAGCGTGACACCACGATGCCTGCAGCAATGGCAACAACGT
TGCGCAAACTATTAACTGGCGAACTACTTACTCTAGCTTCCCGGCAACAATTAATAGACTGGATGGAGGC
GGATAAAGTTGCAGGACCACTTCTGCGCTCGGCCCTTCCGGCTGGCTGGTTTATTGCTGATAAATCTGGA
GCCGGTGAGCGTGGGTCTCGCGGTATCATTGCAGCACTGGGGCCAGATGGTAAGCCCTCCCGTATCGTAG
TTATCTACACGACGGGGAGTCAGGCAACTATGGATGAACGAAATAGACAGATCGCTGAGATAGGTGCCTC
ACTGATTAAGCATTGGTAACTGTCAGACCAAGTTTACTCATATATACTTTAGATTGATTTAAAACTTCAT
TTTTAATTTAAAAGGATCTAGGTGAAGATCCTTTTTGATAATCTCATGACCAAAATCCCTTAACGTGAGT
TTTCGTTCCACTGAGCGTCAGACCCCGTAGAAAAGATCAAAGGATCTTCTTGAGATCCTTTTTTTCTGCG
CGTAATCTGCTGCTTGCAAACAAAAAAACCACCGCTACCAGCGGTGGTTTGTTTGCCGGATCAAGAGCTA
CCAACTCTTTTTCCGAAGGTAACTGGCTTCAGCAGAGCGCAGATACCAAATACTGTCCTTCTAGTGTAGC
CGTAGTTAGGCCACCACTTCAAGAACTCTGTAGCACCGCCTACATACCTCGCTCTGCTAATCCTGTTACC
AGTGGCTGCTGCCAGTGGCGATAAGTCGTGTCTTACCGGGTTGGACTCAAGACGATAGTTACCGGATAAG
GCGCAGCGGTCGGGCTGAACGGGGGGTTCGTGCACACAGCCCAGCTTGGAGCGAACGACCTACACCGAAC
TGAGATACCTACAGCGTGAGCTATGAGAAAGCGCCACGCTTCCCGAAGGGAGAAAGGCGGACAGGTATCC
GGTAAGCGGCAGGGTCGGAACAGGAGAGCGCACGAGGGAGCTTCCAGGGGGAAACGCCTGGTATCTTTAT
AGTCCTGTCGGGTTTCGCCACCTCTGACTTGAGCGTCGATTTTTGTGATGCTCGTCAGGGGGGCGGAGCC
TATGGAAAAACGCCAGCAACGCGGCCTTTTTACGGTTCCTGGCCTTTTGCTGGCCTTTTGCTCACATGTT
CTTTCCTGCGTTATCCCCTGATTCTGTGGATAACCGTATTACCGCCTTTGAGTGAGCTGATACCGCTCGC
CGCAGCCGAACGACCGAGCGCAGCGAGTCAGTGAGCGAGGAAGCGGAAGAGCGCCTGATGCGGTATTTTC
TCCTTACGCATCTGTGCGGTATTTCACACCGCAATGGTGCACTCTCAGTACAATCTGCTCTGATGCCGCA
TAGTTAAGCCAGTATACACTCCGCTATCGCTACGTGACTGGGTCATGGCTGCGCCCCGACACCCGCCAAC
ACCCGCTGACGCGCCCTGACGGGCTTGTCTGCTCCCGGCATCCGCTTACAGACAAGCTGTGACCGTCTCC
GGGAGCTGCATGTGTCAGAGGTTTTCACCGTCATCACCGAAACGCGCGAGGCAGCTGCGGTAAAGCTCAT
CAGCGTGGTCGTGAAGCGATTCACAGATGTCTGCCTGTTCATCCGCGTCCAGCTCGTTGAGTTTCTCCAG
AAGCGTTAATGTCTGGCTTCTGATAAAGCGGGCCATGTTAAGGGCGGTTTTTTCCTGTTTGGTCACTGAT
GCCTCCGTGTAAGGGGGATTTCTGTTCATGGGGGTAATGATACCGATGAAACGAGAGAGGATGCTCACGA
TACGGGTTACTGATGATGAACATGCCCGGTTACTGGAACGTTGTGAGGGTAAACAACTGGCGGTATGGAT
GCGGCGGGACCAGAGAAAAATCACTCAGGGTCAATGCCAGCGCTTCGTTAATACAGATGTAGGTGTTCCA
CAGGGTAGCCAGCAGCATCCTGCGATGCAGATCCGGAACATAATGGTGCAGGGCGCTGACTTCCGCGTTT
CCAGACTTTACGAAACACGGAAACCGAAGACCATTCATGTTGTTGCTCAGGTCGCAGACGTTTTGCAGCA
GCAGTCGCTTCACGTTCGCTCGCGTATCGGTGATTCATTCTGCTAACCAGTAAGGCAACCCCGCCAGCCT
AGCCGGGTCCTCAACGACAGGAGCACGATCATGCGCACCCGTGGCCAGGACCCAACGCTGCCCGAGATGC
GCCGCGTGCGGCTGCTGGAGATGGCGGACGCGATGGATATGTTCTGCCAAGGGTTGGTTTGCGCATTCAC
AGTTCTCCGCAAGAATTGATTGGCTCCAATTCTTGGAGTGGTGAATCCGTTAGCGAGGTGCCGCCGGCTT
CCATTCAGGTCGAGGTGGCCCGGCTCCATGCACCGCGACGCAACGCGGGGAGGCAGACAAGGTATAGGGC
GGCGCCTACAATCCATGCCAACCCGTTCCATGTGCTCGCCGAGGCGGCATAAATCGCCGTGACGATCAGC
GGTCCAATGATCGAAGTTAGGCTGGTAAGAGCCGCGAGCGATCCTTGAAGCTGTCCCTGATGGTCGTCAT
CTACCTGCCTGGACAGCATGGCCTGCAACGCGGGCATCCCGATGCCGCCGGAAGCGAGAAGAATCATAAT
GGGGAAGGCCATCCAGCCTCGCGTCGCGAACGCCAGCAAGACGTAGCCCAGCGCGTCGGCCGCCATGCCG
GCGATAATGGCCTGCTTCTCGCCGAAACGTTTGGTGGCGGGACCAGTGACGAAGGCTTGAGCGAGGGCGT
GCAAGATTCCGAATACCGCAAGCGACAGGCCGATCATCGTCGCGCTCCAGCGAAAGCGGTCCTCGCCGAA
AATGACCCAGAGCGCTGCCGGCACCTGTCCTACGAGTTGCATGATAAAGAAGACAGTCATAAGTGCGGCG
ACGATAGTCATGCCCCGCGCCCACCGGAAGGAGCTGACTGGGTTGAAGGCTCTCAAGGGCATCGGTCGAG
ATCCCGGTGCCTAATGAGTGAGCTAACTTACATTAATTGCGTTGCGCTCACTGCCCGCTTTCCAGTCGGG
AAACCTGTCGTGCCAGCTGCATTAATGAATCGGCCAACGCGCGGGGAGAGGCGGTTTGCGTATTGGGCGC
CAGGGTGGTTTTTCTTTTCACCAGTGAGACGGGCAACAGCTGATTGCCCTTCACCGCCTGGCCCTGAGAG
AGTTGCAGCAAGCGGTCCACGCTGGTTTGCCCCAGCAGGCGAAAATCCTGTTTGATGGTGGTTAACGGCG
GGATATAACATGAGCTGTCTTCGGTATCGTCGTATCCCACTACCGAGATATCCGCACCAACGCGCAGCCC
GGACTCGGTAATGGCGCGCATTGCGCCCAGCGCCATCTGATCGTTGGCAACCAGCATCGCAGTGGGAACG
ATGCCCTCATTCAGCATTTGCATGGTTTGTTGAAAACCGGACATGGCACTCCAGTCGCCTTCCCGTTCCG
CTATCGGCTGAATTTGATTGCGAGTGAGATATTTATGCCAGCCAGCCAGACGCAGACGCGCCGAGACAGA
ACTTAATGGGCCCGCTAACAGCGCGATTTGCTGGTGACCCAATGCGACCAGATGCTCCACGCCCAGTCGC
GTACCGTCTTCATGGGAGAAAATAATACTGTTGATGGGTGTCTGGTCAGAGACATCAAGAAATAACGCCG
GAACATTAGTGCAGGCAGCTTCCACAGCAATGGCATCCTGGTCATCCAGCGGATAGTTAATGATCAGCCC
ACTGACGCGTTGCGCGAGAAGATTGTGCACCGCCGCTTTACAGGCTTCGACGCCGCTTCGTTCTACCATC
GACACCACCACGCTGGCACCCAGTTGATCGGCGCGAGATTTAATCGCCGCGACAATTTGCGACGGCGCGT
GCAGGGCCAGACTGGAGGTGGCAACGCCAATCAGCAACGACTGTTTGCCCGCCAGTTGTTGTGCCACGCG
GTTGGGAATGTAATTCAGCTCCGCCATCGCCGCTTCCACTTTTTCCCGCGTTTTCGCAGAAACGTGGCTG
GCCTGGTTCACCACGCGGGAAACGGTCTGATAAGAGACACCGGCATACTCTGCGACATCGTATAACGTTA
CTGGTTTCACATTCACCACCCTGAATTGACTCTCTTCCGGGCGCTATCATGCCATACCGCGAAAGGTTTT
GCGCCATTCGATGGTGTCCGGGATCTCGACGCTCTCCCTTATGCGACTCCTGCATTAGGAAGCAGCCCAG
TAGTAGGTTGAGGCCGTTGAGCACCGCCGCCGCAAGGAATGGTGCATGCAAGGAGATGGCGCCCAACAGT
CCCCCGGCCACGGGGCCTGCCACCATACCCACGCCGAAACAAGCGCTCATGAGCCCGAAGTGGCGAGCCC
GATCTTCCCCATCGGTGATGTCGGCGATATAGGCGCCAGCAACCGCACCTGTGGCGCCGGTGATGCCGGC
CACGATGCGTCCGGCGTAGAGGATCGAGATCTCGATCCCGCGAAAT
